Addgene plasmid #83576: double cut NH-donor
Purpose: eGFP reporter donor containing double SA cutting sites for NHEJ knock-in
Depositing lab: Bo Feng. Publication: Knock-in of large reporter genes in human cells via CRISPR/Cas9-induced homology-dependent and independent DNA repair. He X, Tan C, Wang F, Wang Y, Zhou R, Cui D, You W, Zhao H, Ren J, Feng B. Nucleic Acids Res. 2016 May 19;44(9):e85. doi: 10.1093/nar/gkw064. Epub 2016 Feb 4. PubMed 26850641.
Backbone
  Vector backbone: psuper puro
  Backbone size w/o insert (bp): 4353
  Total vector size (bp): 4601
  Modifications to backbone: Two sg-A target sites were inserted at the 5’ (BamHI and MfeI sites) and the 3’ (SalI and HpaI sites) of ires-eGFP pSuper-puro plasmid respectively.
  Vector type: NHEJ donor
Growth in bacteria
  Bacterial resistance: Ampicillin, 100 μg/mL
  Growth temperature: 37°C
  Growth strain: DH5alpha
  Copy number: High Copy
Gene/Insert
  Gene/Insert name: eGFP
Terms and licenses: Academic/Nonprofit Terms; Industry Terms: Not Available to Industry
How to cite: double cut NH-donor was a gift from Bo Feng (Addgene plasmid # 83576 ; http://n2t.net/addgene:83576 ; RRID:Addgene_83576)
