[The description below was written by a language model from this plasmid's Addgene catalogue record and pLannotate feature annotations shown in this document.]
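Description:
double cut NH-donor is a promoterless eGFP reporter donor plasmid designed for homology-independent (NHEJ-mediated) knock-in in CRISPR/Cas9 genome-editing experiments. It is listed as derived from pSuper-puro, though the annotated sequence (about 4.6 kb) shows only pBluescript-type backbone elements: a high-copy ColE1/pUC origin, an f1 origin, lacZα and lac promoter/operator remnants, flanking T7 and T3 promoters, and an ampicillin resistance gene with its own promoter for selection in E. coli. No puromycin cassette or H1 promoter appears in the feature table, so the backbone seems to have been substantially reduced relative to its named parent.

The payload is an EMCV IRES followed by the EGFP coding sequence, a bovine growth hormone polyadenylation signal and a single loxP site. According to the record, two copies of the sg-A guide RNA target site were inserted, one 5′ and one 3′ of the ires-eGFP cassette. The two short segments that the annotation software labels as CopGFP fragments sit at exactly these flanking positions and probably correspond to the sg-A targets rather than to any functional coding sequence, although the record does not confirm this.

When the donor is co-delivered with Cas9 and the sg-A guide, cutting at both sites should release the ires-eGFP-polyA cassette as a linear fragment free of bacterial backbone. This fragment can then be ligated by NHEJ into a Cas9-induced break at a genomic target. Because the cassette has no promoter of its own, EGFP expression depends on integration into an actively transcribed locus, with the IRES allowing translation from the host transcript. Fluorescence therefore serves as a readout of knock-in. The associated work concerns knock-in of large reporter genes in human cells.
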