Features (pLannotate 1.2.2; 19 found; start..end, strand, type, name):
     30..458     -  rep_origin     f1 ori (sequence partly withheld): f1 bacteriophage origin of replication; arrow indicates direction of (+) strand synthesis
    463..620     -  CDS            lacZα (fragment): LacZα fragment of β-galactosidase; lacZ fragment
    623..641     +  promoter       T7 promoter: promoter for bacteriophage T7 RNA polymerase
    650..691     +  misc_feature   MCS (fragment): pBluescript multiple cloning site
    692..716     +  CDS            CopGFP (fragment): green fluorescent protein 2 from Pontellina plumata, also known as ppluGFP2 (Shagin et al., 2004)
    730..1314    +  misc_feature   IRES2: internal ribosome entry site (IRES) of the encephalomyocarditis virus (EMCV)
   1315..2034    +  CDS            EGFP: the original enhanced GFP (Yang et al., 1996) mammalian codon-optimized
   2072..2296    +  polyA_signal   bGH poly(A) signal: bovine growth hormone polyadenylation signal
   2297..2330    +  protein_bind   loxP: Cre-mediated recombination occurs in the 8-bp core sequence (GCATACAT). Cre recombinase
   2350..2372    +  CDS            CopGFP (fragment): green fluorescent protein 2 from Pontellina plumata, also known as ppluGFP2 (Shagin et al., 2004)
   2385..2407    +  misc_feature   MCS (fragment): pBluescript multiple cloning site
   2419..2437    -  promoter       T3 promoter: promoter for bacteriophage T3 RNA polymerase
   2482..2498    -  protein_bind   lac operator: The lac repressor binds to the lac operator to inhibit transcription in E. coli. This inhibition can be relieved by adding lactose or isopropyl-β-D-thiogalactopyranoside (IPTG). lac repressor encoded by lacI
   2506..2536    -  promoter       lac promoter: promoter for the E. coli lac operon
   2551..2572    -  protein_bind   CAP binding site: CAP binding activates transcription in the presence of cAMP. E. coli catabolite activator protein
   2585..2677    -  CDS            lacI (fragment): lac repressor; lacI; The lac repressor binds to the lac operator to inhibit transcription in E. coli. This inhibition can be relieved by adding lactose or isopropyl-β-D-thiogalactopyranoside (IPTG).
   2860..3448    -  rep_origin     ori: high-copy-number ColE1/pMB1/pBR322/pUC origin of replication
   3619..4479    -  CDS            AmpR: β-lactamase; bla; confers resistance to ampicillin, carbenicillin, and related antibiotics
   4480..4584    -  promoter       AmpR promoter: bla
>Addgene plasmid #83576 | double cut NH-donor | depositor full sequence | sequence record 165833 | double cut NH-donor sequence 4607 bps
CTAAATTGTAAGCGTTAATATTTTGTTAAAATTCGCGTTAAATTTTTGTTAAATCAGCTCATTTTTTAAC
CAATAGGCCGAAATCGGCAAAATCCCTTATAAATCAAAAGAATAGACCGAGATAGGGT
[37 nt withheld, positions 129-165]
AAAGAACGTGGACTCCAACGTCAAAGG
[49 nt withheld, positions 193-241]
T
[91 nt withheld, positions 243-333]
G
[124 nt withheld, positions 335-458]
CCCATTCGCCATTCAGGCTGCGCAACTGTTGGGAAGGGCGATCGGTGCGGGCCTCTTCGCTATTACGCCA
GCTGGCGAAAGGGGGATGTGCTGCAAGGCGATTAAGTTGGGTAACGCCAGGGTTTTCCCAGTCACGACGT
TGTAAAACGACGGCCAGTGAATTGTAATACGACTCACTATAGGGCGAATTGGAGCTCCACCGCGGTGGCG
GCCGCTCTAGAACTAGTGGATCCGAGATCGAGTGCCGCATCACCGGCAATTGACGCGTGCTCCTCTCCCT
CCCCCCCCCCTAACGTTACTGGCCGAAGCCGCTTGGAATAAGGCCGGTGTGCGTTTGTCTATATGTTATT
TTCCACCATATTGCCGTCTTTTGGCAATGTGAGGGCCCGGAAACCTGGCCCTGTCTTCTTGACGAGCATT
CCTAGGGGTCTTTCCCCTCTCGCCAAAGGAATGCAAGGTCTGTTGAATGTCGTGAAGGAAGCAGTTCCTC
TGGAAGCTTCTTGAAGACAAACAACGTCTGTAGCGACCCTTTGCAGGCAGCGGAACCCCCCACCTGGCGA
CAGGTGCCTCTGCGGCCAAAAGCCACGTGTATAAGATACACCTGCAAAGGCGGCACAACCCCAGTGCCAC
GTTGTGAGTTGGATAGTTGTGGAAAGAGTCAAATGGCTCTCCTCAAGCGTATTCAACAAGGGGCTGAAGG
ATGCCCAGAAGGTACCCCATTGTATGGGATCTGATCTGGGGCCTCGGTACACATGCTTTACATGTGTTTA
GTCGAGGTTAAAAAAACGTCTAGGCCCCCCGAACCACGGGGACGTGGTTTTCCTTTGAAAAACACGATGA
TAATATGGCCACAACCATGGTGAGCAAGGGCGAGGAGCTGTTCACCGGGGTGGTGCCCATCCTGGTCGAG
CTGGACGGCGACGTAAACGGCCACAAGTTCAGCGTGTCCGGCGAGGGCGAGGGCGATGCCACCTACGGCA
AGCTGACCCTGAAGTTCATCTGCACCACCGGCAAGCTGCCCGTGCCCTGGCCCACCCTCGTGACCACCCT
GACCTACGGCGTGCAGTGCTTCAGCCGCTACCCCGACCACATGAAGCAGCACGACTTCTTCAAGTCCGCC
ATGCCCGAAGGCTACGTCCAGGAGCGCACCATCTTCTTCAAGGACGACGGCAACTACAAGACCCGCGCCG
AGGTGAAGTTCGAGGGCGACACCCTGGTGAACCGCATCGAGCTGAAGGGCATCGACTTCAAGGAGGACGG
CAACATCCTGGGGCACAAGCTGGAGTACAACTACAACAGCCACAACGTCTATATCATGGCCGACAAGCAG
AAGAACGGCATCAAGGTGAACTTCAAGATCCGCCACAACATCGAGGACGGCAGCGTGCAGCTCGCCGACC
ACTACCAGCAGAACACCCCCATCGGCGACGGCCCCGTGCTGCTGCCCGACAACCACTACCTGAGCACCCA
GTCCGCCCTGAGCAAAGACCCCAACGAGAAGCGCGATCACATGGTCCTGCTGGAGTTCGTGACCGCCGCC
GGGATCACTCTCGGCATGGACGAGCTGTACAAGTAAATGCATCGATGATCTAGAGCTCGCTGATCAGCCT
CGACTGTGCCTTCTAGTTGCCAGCTATCTGTTGTTTGCCCCTCCCCCGTGCCTTCCTTGACCCTGGAAGG
TGCCACTCCCACTGTCCTTTCCTAATAAAATGAGGAAATTGCATCGCATTGTCTGAGTAGGTGTCATTCT
ATTCTGGGGGGTGGGGTGGGGCAGGACAGCAAGGGGGAGGATTGGGAAGACAATAGCAGGCATGCTGGGG
ATGCGGTGGGCTCTATGGATAACTTCGTATAGCATACATTATACGAAGTTATCGGAACCCTTAATGTCGA
CGAGATCGAGTGCCGCATCACCGGGTTAACTCTCTAACCTCGAGGGGGGGCCCGGTACCAGCTTTTGTTC
CCTTTAGTGAGGGTTAATTGCGCGCTTGGCGTAATCATGGTCATAGCTGTTTCCTGTGTGAAATTGTTAT
CCGCTCACAATTCCACACAACATACGAGCCGGAAGCATAAAGTGTAAAGCCTGGGGTGCCTAATGAGTGA
GCTAACTCACATTAATTGCGTTGCGCTCACTGCCCGCTTTCCAGTCGGGAAACCTGTCGTGCCAGCTGCA
TTAATGAATCGGCCAACGCGCGGGGAGAGGCGGTTTGCGTATTGGGCGCTCTTCCGCTTCCTCGCTCACT
GACTCGCTGCGCTCGGTCGTTCGGCTGCGGCGAGCGGTATCAGCTCACTCAAAGGCGGTAATACGGTTAT
CCACAGAATCAGGGGATAACGCAGGAAAGAACATGTGAGCAAAAGGCCAGCAAAAGGCCAGGAACCGTAA
AAAGGCCGCGTTGCTGGCGTTTTTCCATAGGCTCCGCCCCCCTGACGAGCATCACAAAAATCGACGCTCA
AGTCAGAGGTGGCGAAACCCGACAGGACTATAAAGATACCAGGCGTTTCCCCCTGGAAGCTCCCTCGTGC
GCTCTCCTGTTCCGACCCTGCCGCTTACCGGATACCTGTCCGCCTTTCTCCCTTCGGGAAGCGTGGCGCT
TTCTCATAGCTCACGCTGTAGGTATCTCAGTTCGGTGTAGGTCGTTCGCTCCAAGCTGGGCTGTGTGCAC
GAACCCCCCGTTCAGCCCGACCGCTGCGCCTTATCCGGTAACTATCGTCTTGAGTCCAACCCGGTAAGAC
ACGACTTATCGCCACTGGCAGCAGCCACTGGTAACAGGATTAGCAGAGCGAGGTATGTAGGCGGTGCTAC
AGAGTTCTTGAAGTGGTGGCCTAACTACGGCTACACTAGAAGGACAGTATTTGGTATCTGCGCTCTGCTG
AAGCCAGTTACCTTCGGAAAAAGAGTTGGTAGCTCTTGATCCGGCAAACAAACCACCGCTGGTAGCGGTG
GTTTTTTTGTTTGCAAGCAGCAGATTACGCGCAGAAAAAAAGGATCTCAAGAAGATCCTTTGATCTTTTC
TACGGGGTCTGACGCTCAGTGGAACGAAAACTCACGTTAAGGGATTTTGGTCATGAGATTATCAAAAAGG
ATCTTCACCTAGATCCTTTTAAATTAAAAATGAAGTTTTAAATCAATCTAAAGTATATATGAGTAAACTT
GGTCTGACAGTTACCAATGCTTAATCAGTGAGGCACCTATCTCAGCGATCTGTCTATTTCGTTCATCCAT
AGTTGCCTGACTCCCCGTCGTGTAGATAACTACGATACGGGAGGGCTTACCATCTGGCCCCAGTGCTGCA
ATGATACCGCGAGACCCACGCTCACCGGCTCCAGATTTATCAGCAATAAACCAGCCAGCCGGAAGGGCCG
AGCGCAGAAGTGGTCCTGCAACTTTATCCGCCTCCATCCAGTCTATTAATTGTTGCCGGGAAGCTAGAGT
AAGTAGTTCGCCAGTTAATAGTTTGCGCAACGTTGTTGCCATTGCTACAGGCATCGTGGTGTCACGCTCG
TCGTTTGGTATGGCTTCATTCAGCTCCGGTTCCCAACGATCAAGGCGAGTTACATGATCCCCCATGTTGT
GCAAAAAAGCGGTTAGCTCCTTCGGTCCTCCGATCGTTGTCAGAAGTAAGTTGGCCGCAGTGTTATCACT
CATGGTTATGGCAGCACTGCATAATTCTCTTACTGTCATGCCATCCGTAAGATGCTTTTCTGTGACTGGT
GAGTACTCAACCAAGTCATTCTGAGAATAGTGTATGCGGCGACCGAGTTGCTCTTGCCCGGCGTCAATAC
GGGATAATACCGCGCCACATAGCAGAACTTTAAAAGTGCTCATCATTGGAAAACGTTCTTCGGGGCGAAA
ACTCTCAAGGATCTTACCGCTGTTGAGATCCAGTTCGATGTAACCCACTCGTGCACCCAACTGATCTTCA
GCATCTTTTACTTTCACCAGCGTTTCTGGGTGAGCAAAAACAGGAAGGCAAAATGCCGCAAAAAAGGGAA
TAAGGGCGACACGGAAATGTTGAATACTCATACTCTTCCTTTTTCAATATTATTGAAGCATTTATCAGGG
TTATTGTCTCATGAGCGGATACATATTTGAATGTATTTAGAAAAATAAACAAATAGGGGTTCCGCGCACA
TTTCCCCGAAAAGTGCCAC
