>Addgene plasmid #83576 | double cut NH-donor | addgene partial sequence | sequence record 165828 | T7 5'-TAATACGACTCACTATAGGG-3'
CGGCCGCTCTAGAACTAGTGGATCCGAGATCGAGTGCCGCATCACCGGCAATTGACGCGTGCTCCTCTCC
CTCCCCCCCCCCTAACGTTACTGGCCGAAGCCGCTTGGAATAAGGCCGGTGTGCGTTTGTCTATATGTTA
TTTTCCACCATATTGCCGTCTTTTGGCAATGTGAGGGCCCGGAAACCTGGCCCTGTCTTCTTGACGAGCA
TTCCTAGGGGTCTTTCCCCTCTCGCCAAAGGAATGCAAGGTCTGTTGAATGTCGTGAAGGAAGCAGTTCC
TCTGGAAGCTTCTTGAAGACAAACAACGTCTGTAGCGACCCTTTGCAGGCAGCGGAACCCCCCACCTGGC
GACAGGTGCCTCTGCGGCCAAAAGCCACGTGTATAAGATACACCTGCAAAGGCGGCACAACCCCAGTGCC
ACGTTGTGAGTTGGATAGTTGTGGAAAGAGTCAAATGGCTCTCCTCAAGCGTATTCAACAAGGGGCTGAA
GGATGCCCAGAAGGTACCCCATTGTATGGGATCTGATCTGGGGCCTCGGTACACATGCTTTACATGTGTT
TAGTCGAGGTTAAAAAAACGTCTAGGCCCCCCGAACCACGGGGACGTGGTTTTCCTTTGAAAAACACGAT
GATAATATGGCCACAACCATGGTGAGCAAGGGCGAGGAGCTGTTCACCGGGGTGGTGCCCATCCTGGTCG
AGCTGGACGGCGACGTAAACGGCCACAAGTTCAGCGTGTCCGGCGAGGGCGAGGGCGATGCCACCTACGG
CAAGCTGACCCTGAAGTTCATCTGCACCACCGGCAAGCTGCCCGTGCCCTGGCCCACCCTCGTGACCACC
CTGACCTACGGCGTGCAGTGCTTCAGCCGCTACCCCGACCACATGAAGCAGCACGACTTCTTCAAGTCCG
CCATG
