>Addgene plasmid #83576 | double cut NH-donor | addgene partial sequence | sequence record 165832 | M13-Rev 5'-CAGGAAACAGCTATGACC-3'
AAAGGGAACAAAAGCTGGTACCGGGCCCCCCCTCGAGGTTAGAGAGTTAACCCGGTGATGCGGCACTCGA
TCTCGTCGACATTAAGGGTTCCGATAACTTCGTATAATGTATGCTATACGAAGTTATCCATAGAGCCCAC
CGCATCCCCAGCATGCCTGCTATTGTCTTCCCAATCCTCCCCCTTGCTGTCCTGCCCCACCCCACCCCCC
AGAATAGAATGACACCTACTCAGACAATGCGATGCAATTTCCTCATTTTATTAGGAAAGGACAGTGGGAG
TGGCACCTTCCAGGGTCAAGGAAGGCACGGGGGAGGGGCAAACAACAGATAGCTGGCAACTAGAAGGCAC
AGTCGAGGCTGATCAGCGAGCTCTAGATCATCGATGCATTTACTTGTACAGCTCGTCCATGCCGAGAGTG
ATCCCGGCGGCGGTCACGAACTCCAGCAGGACCATGTGATCGCGCTTCTCGTTGGGGTCTTTGCTCAGGG
CGGACTGGGTGCTCAGGTAGTGGTTGTCGGGCAGCAGCACGGGGCCGTCGCCGATGGGGGTGTTCTGCTG
GTAGTGGTCGGCGAGCTGCACGCTGCCGTCCTCGATGTTGTGGCGGATCTTGAAGTTCACCTTGATGCCG
TTCTTCTGCTTGTCGGCCATGATATAGACGTTGTGGCTGTTGTAGTTGTACTCCAGCTTGTGCCCCAGGA
TGTTGCCGTCCTCCTTGAAGTCGATGCCCTTCAGCTCGATGCGGTTCACCAGGGTGTCGCCCTCGAACTT
CACCTCGGCGC
